>Addgene plasmid #54653 | tdTomato-C1 | depositor partial sequence | sequence record 85050 | insert sequence
CGTCAGATCCGCTAGCGCTACCGGTCGCCACCATGGTGAGCAAGGGCGAGGAGGTCATCAAAGAGTTCAT
GCGCTTCAAGGTGCGCATGGAGGGCTCCATGAACGGCCACGAGTTCGAGATCGAGGGCGAGGGCGAGGGC
CGCCCCTACGAGGGCACCCAGACCGCCAAGCTGAAGGTGACCAAGGGCGGCCCCCTGCCCTTCGCCTGGG
ACATCCTGTCCCCCCAGTTCATGTACGGCTCCAAGGCGTACGTGAAGCACCCCGCCGACATCCCCGATTA
CAAGAAGCTGTCCTTCCCCGAGGGCTTCAAGTGGGAGCGCGTGATGAACTTCGAGGACGGCGGTCTGGTG
ACCGTGACCCAGGACTCCTCCCTGCAGGACGGCACGCTGATCTACAAGGTGAAGATGCGCGGCACCAACT
TCCCCCCCGACGGCCCCGTAATGCAGAAGAAGACCATGGGCTGGGAGGCCTCCACCGAGCGCCTGTACCC
CCGCGACGGCGTGCTGAAGGGCGAGATCCACCAGGCCCTGAAGCTGAAGGACGGCGGCCACTACCTGGTG
GAGTTCAAGACCATCTACATGGCCAAGAAGCCCGTGCAACTGCCCGGCTACTACTACGTGGACACCAAGC
TGGACATCACCTCCCACAACGAGGACTACACCATCGTGGAACAGTACGAGCGCTCCGAGGGCCGCCACCA
CCTGTTCCTGGGGCATGGCACCGGCAGCACCGGCAGCGGCAGCTCCGGCACCGCCTCCTCCGAGGACAAC
AACATGGCCGTCATCAAAGAGTTCATGCGCTTCAAGGTGCGCATGGAGGGCTCCATGAACGGCCACGAGT
TCGAGATCGAGGGCGAGGGCGAGGGCCGCCCCTACGAGGGCACCCAGACCGCCAAGCTGAAGGTGACCAA
GGGCGGCCCCCTGCCCTTCGCCTGGGACATCCTGTCCCCCCAGTTCATGTACGGCTCCAAGGCGTACGTG
AAGCACCCCGCCGACATCCCCGATTACAAGAAGCTGTCCTTCCCCGAGGGCTTCAAGTGGGAGCGCGTGA
TGAACTTCGAGGACGGCGGTCTGGTGACCGTGACCCAGGACTCCTCCCTGCAGGACGGCACGCTGATCTA
CAAGGTGAAGATGCGCGGCACCAACTTCCCCCCCGACGGCCCCGTAATGCAGAAGAAGACCATGGGCTGG
GAGGCCTCCACCGAGCGCCTGTACCCCCGCGACGGCGTGCTGAAGGGCGAGATCCACCAGGCCCTGAAGC
TGAAGGACGGCGGCCACTACCTGGTGGAGTTCAAGACCATCTACATGGCCAAGAAGCCCGTGCAACTGCC
CGGCTACTACTACGTGGACACCAAGCTGGACATCACCTCCCACAACGAGGACTACACCATCGTGGAACAG
TACGAGCGCTCCGAGGGCCGCCACCACCTGTTCCTGTACGGCATGGACGAGCTGTACAAGTCCGGACTCA
GATCTCGAGCTCAAGCTTCGAATTCTGCAGTCGACGGTACCGCGGGCCCGGGATCCACCGGATCTAGATA
ACTGATCATAATC
