>Addgene plasmid #54653 | tdTomato-C1 | addgene partial sequence | sequence record 90710 | CMV-F 5'-CGCAAATGGGCGGTAGGCGTG-3'
GTGAACCGTCAGATCCGCTAGCGCTACCGGTCGCCACCATGGTGAGCAAGGGCGAGGAGGTCATCAAAGA
GTTCATGCGCTTCAAGGTGCGCATGGAGGGCTCCATGAACGGCCACGAGTTCGAGATCGAGGGCGAGGGC
GAGGGCCGCCCCTACGAGGGCACCCAGACCGCCAAGCTGAAGGTGACCAAGGGCGGCCCCCTGCCCTTCG
CCTGGGACATCCTGTCCCCCCAGTTCATGTACGGCTCCAAGGCGTACGTGAAGCACCCCGCCGACATCCC
CGATTACAAGAAGCTGTCCTTCCCCGAGGGCTTCAAGTGGGAGCGCGTGATGAACTTCGAGGACGGCGGT
CTGGTGACCGTGACCCAGGACTCCTCCCTGCAGGACGGCACGCTGATCTACAAGGTGAAGATGCGCGGCA
CCAACTTCCCCCCCGACGGCCCCGTAATGCAGAAGAAGACCATGGGCTGGGAGGCCTCCACCGAGCGCCT
GTACCCCCGCGACGGCGTGCTGAAGGGCGAGATCCACCAGGCCCTGAAGCTGAAGGACGGCGGCCACTAC
CTGGTGGAGTTCAAGACCATCTACATGGCCAAGAAGCCCGTGCAACTGCCCGGCTACTACTACGTGGACA
CCAAGCTGGACATCACCTCCCACAACGAGGACTACACCATCGTGGAACAGTACGAGCGCTCCGAGGGCCG
CCACCACCTGTTCCTGGGGCATGGCACCGGCAGCACCGGCAGCGGCAGCTCCGGCACCGCCTCCTCCGAG
GACAACAACATGG
