[The description below was written by a language model from this plasmid's Addgene catalogue record.]
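Description:
tdTomato-C1 is an empty mammalian expression backbone of about 4.75 kb, designed for building fusion proteins that carry the red fluorescent protein tdTomato at their N terminus. The "C1" designation indicates that the cloning site lies downstream of the fluorescent protein coding sequence, so a gene of interest inserted in frame is joined to the C-terminal end of tdTomato. No insert is present in the deposited plasmid. tdTomato is a tandem dimer, two copies of a dimeric red fluorescent protein joined in a single polypeptide so that it behaves as one unit. The record lists its excitation maximum at 554 nm and emission maximum at 581 nm.

The plasmid is propagated in E. coli as a high-copy construct under kanamycin selection, and it carries a neomycin resistance marker that allows G418 selection of transfected mammalian cells, for example to derive stable lines. The record does not state the promoter driving tdTomato, the polyadenylation signal, the origins of replication, or the composition of the cloning site, and no feature table is provided, so these details cannot be confirmed here.

Typical uses are those of a fluorescent protein fusion vector. A coding sequence is cloned behind tdTomato to visualise the localisation and dynamics of the resulting fusion in live or fixed mammalian cells. The unmodified vector can also serve as a source of free tdTomato, as a transfection marker or as an untargeted control alongside localisation constructs built on the same backbone.
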