Addgene plasmid #54653: tdTomato-C1
Purpose: (Empty Backbone) Localization: C1 Cloning Vector, Excitation: 554, Emission: 581
Depositing lab: Michael Davidson. Depositing organization: Florida State University, Tallahassee.
Backbone
  Vector backbone: tdTomato-C1
  Backbone size (bp): 4750
  Vector type: Mammalian Expression
  Selectable markers: Neomycin (select with G418)
  Tag / fusion protein: tdTomato (N terminal on backbone)
Growth in bacteria
  Bacterial resistance: Kanamycin, 50 μg/mL
  Growth temperature: 37°C
  Growth strain: DH5alpha
  Copy number: High Copy
Gene/Insert
  Gene/Insert name: None
  Tag / fusion protein: tdTomato (N terminal on backbone)
Terms and licenses: Academic/Nonprofit Terms; Industry Terms: Not Available to Industry
Depositor comments: . Excitation = 554; Emission = 581
How to cite: tdTomato-C1 was a gift from Michael Davidson (Addgene plasmid # 54653 ; http://n2t.net/addgene:54653 ; RRID:Addgene_54653)
