LOCUS       Exported 5442 bp ds-DNA circular SYN 12-MAY-2021
DEFINITION  Localization: C1 Cloning Vector, Excitation: 554, Emission: 581.
ACCESSION   .
VERSION     .
KEYWORDS    tdTomato-C1
SOURCE      synthetic DNA construct
  ORGANISM  synthetic DNA construct
REFERENCE   1 (bases 1 to 5442)
  TITLE     Michael Davidson Empty Backbones
REFERENCE   2 (bases 1 to 5442)
  AUTHORS   .
  TITLE     Direct Submission
  JOURNAL   Exported May 12, 2021 from SnapGene Server 1.1.58
            http://www.snapgene.com
FEATURES             Location/Qualifiers
     source          1..5442
                     /organism="synthetic DNA construct"
                     /mol_type="other DNA"
     enhancer        16..319
                     /label=CMV enhancer
                     /note="human cytomegalovirus immediate early enhancer"
     promoter        320..523
                     /label=CMV promoter
                     /note="human cytomegalovirus (CMV) immediate early
                     promoter"
     primer_bind     474..494
                     /label=CMV-F
                     /note="Human CMV immediate early promoter, forward primer"
     regulatory      562..571
                     /regulatory_class="other"
                     /note="vertebrate consensus sequence for strong initiation
                     of translation (Kozak, 1987)"
     CDS             568..1995
                     /codon_start=1
                     /product="tandem dimeric (pseudo-monomeric) derivative of
                     DsRed (Shaner et al., 2004)"
                     /label=tdTomato
                     /note="mammalian codon-optimized"
                     /translation="MVSKGEEVIKEFMRFKVRMEGSMNGHEFEIEGEGEGRPYEGTQTA
                     KLKVTKGGPLPFAWDILSPQFMYGSKAYVKHPADIPDYKKLSFPEGFKWERVMNFEDGG
                     LVTVTQDSSLQDGTLIYKVKMRGTNFPPDGPVMQKKTMGWEASTERLYPRDGVLKGEIH
                     QALKLKDGGHYLVEFKTIYMAKKPVQLPGYYYVDTKLDITSHNEDYTIVEQYERSEGRH
                     HLFLGHGTGSTGSGSSGTASSEDNNMAVIKEFMRFKVRMEGSMNGHEFEIEGEGEGRPY
                     EGTQTAKLKVTKGGPLPFAWDILSPQFMYGSKAYVKHPADIPDYKKLSFPEGFKWERVM
                     NFEDGGLVTVTQDSSLQDGTLIYKVKMRGTNFPPDGPVMQKKTMGWEASTERLYPRDGV
                     LKGEIHQALKLKDGGHYLVEFKTIYMAKKPVQLPGYYYVDTKLDITSHNEDYTIVEQYE
                     RSEGRHHLFLYGMDELYK"
     misc_feature    1996..2061
                     /label=MCS
                     /note="multiple cloning site"
     polyA_signal    2185..2306
                     /label=SV40 poly(A) signal
                     /note="SV40 polyadenylation signal"
     primer_bind     complement(2222..2241)
                     /label=SV40pA-R
                     /note="SV40 polyA, reverse primer"
     primer_bind     2276..2295
                     /label=EBV-rev
                     /note="SV40 polyA terminator, reverse primer"
     rep_origin      complement(2313..2768)
                     /direction=LEFT
                     /label=f1 ori
                     /note="f1 bacteriophage origin of replication; arrow
                     indicates direction of (+) strand synthesis"
     primer_bind     complement(2450..2471)
                     /label=F1ori-F
                     /note="F1 origin, forward primer"
     primer_bind     2662..2681
                     /label=F1ori-R
                     /note="F1 origin, reverse primer"
     promoter        2795..2899
                     /gene="bla"
                     /label=AmpR promoter
     promoter        2901..3258
                     /label=SV40 promoter
                     /note="SV40 enhancer and early promoter"
     primer_bind     complement(2924..2944)
                     /label=pBABE 3'
                     /note="SV40 enhancer, reverse primer for pBABE vectors"
     rep_origin      3109..3244
                     /label=SV40 ori
                     /note="SV40 origin of replication"
     primer_bind     3171..3190
                     /label=SV40pro-F
                     /note="SV40 promoter/origin, forward primer"
     CDS             3293..4087
                     /codon_start=1
                     /gene="aph(3')-II (or nptII)"
                     /product="aminoglycoside phosphotransferase from Tn5"
                     /label=NeoR/KanR
                     /note="confers resistance to neomycin, kanamycin, and G418
                     (Geneticin(R))"
                     /translation="MIEQDGLHAGSPAAWVERLFGYDWAQQTIGCSDAAVFRLSAQGRP
                     VLFVKTDLSGALNELQDEAARLSWLATTGVPCAAVLDVVTEAGRDWLLLGEVPGQDLLS
                     SHLAPAEKVSIMADAMRRLHTLDPATCPFDHQAKHRIERARTRMEAGLVDQDDLDEEHQ
                     GLAPAELFARLKASMPDGEDLVVTHGDACLPNIMVENGRFSGFIDCGRLGVADRYQDIA
                     LATRDIAEELGGEWADRFLVLYGIAAPDSQRIAFYRLLDEFF"
     primer_bind     complement(3347..3366)
                     /label=Neo-R
                     /note="Neomycin resistance gene, reverse primer"
     primer_bind     3957..3976
                     /label=Neo-F
                     /note="Neomycin resistance gene, forward primer"
     primer_bind     complement(4275..4294)
                     /label=TK-pA-R
                     /note="Thymidine kinase polyA, reverse primer"
     polyA_signal    4319..4366
                     /label=HSV TK poly(A) signal
                     /note="herpes simplex virus thymidine kinase
                     polyadenylation signal (Cole and Stacy, 1985)"
     rep_origin      4695..5283
                     /direction=RIGHT
                     /label=ori
                     /note="high-copy-number ColE1/pMB1/pBR322/pUC origin of
                     replication"
     primer_bind     5184..5203
                     /label=pBR322ori-F
                     /note="pBR322 origin, forward primer"
ORIGIN
        1 atatatggag ttccgcgtta cataacttac ggtaaatggc ccgcctggct gaccgcccaa
       61 cgacccccgc ccattgacgt caataatgac gtatgttccc atagtaacgc caatagggac
      121 tttccattga cgtcaatggg tggagtattt acggtaaact gcccacttgg cagtacatca
      181 agtgtatcat atgccaagta cgccccctat tgacgtcaat gacggtaaat ggcccgcctg
      241 gcattatgcc cagtacatga ccttatggga ctttcctact tggcagtaca tctacgtatt
      301 agtcatcgct attaccatgg tgatgcggtt ttggcagtac atcaatgggc gtggatagcg
      361 gtttgactca cggggatttc caagtctcca ccccattgac gtcaatggga gtttgttttg
      421 gcaccaaaat caacgggact ttccaaaatg tcgtaacaac tccgccccat tgacgcaaat
      481 gggcggtagg cgtgtacggt gggaggtcta tataagcaga gctggtttag tgaaccgtca
      541 gatccgctag cgctaccggt cgccaccatg gtgagcaagg gcgaggaggt catcaaagag
      601 ttcatgcgct tcaaggtgcg catggagggc tccatgaacg gccacgagtt cgagatcgag
      661 ggcgagggcg agggccgccc ctacgagggc acccagaccg ccaagctgaa ggtgaccaag
      721 ggcggccccc tgcccttcgc ctgggacatc ctgtcccccc agttcatgta cggctccaag
      781 gcgtacgtga agcaccccgc cgacatcccc gattacaaga agctgtcctt ccccgagggc
      841 ttcaagtggg agcgcgtgat gaacttcgag gacggcggtc tggtgaccgt gacccaggac
      901 tcctccctgc aggacggcac gctgatctac aaggtgaaga tgcgcggcac caacttcccc
      961 cccgacggcc ccgtaatgca gaagaagacc atgggctggg aggcctccac cgagcgcctg
     1021 tacccccgcg acggcgtgct gaagggcgag atccaccagg ccctgaagct gaaggacggc
     1081 ggccactacc tggtggagtt caagaccatc tacatggcca agaagcccgt gcaactgccc
     1141 ggctactact acgtggacac caagctggac atcacctccc acaacgagga ctacaccatc
     1201 gtggaacagt acgagcgctc cgagggccgc caccacctgt tcctggggca tggcaccggc
     1261 agcaccggca gcggcagctc cggcaccgcc tcctccgagg acaacaacat ggccgtcatc
     1321 aaagagttca tgcgcttcaa ggtgcgcatg gagggctcca tgaacggcca cgagttcgag
     1381 atcgagggcg agggcgaggg ccgcccctac gagggcaccc agaccgccaa gctgaaggtg
     1441 accaagggcg gccccctgcc cttcgcctgg gacatcctgt ccccccagtt catgtacggc
     1501 tccaaggcgt acgtgaagca ccccgccgac atccccgatt acaagaagct gtccttcccc
     1561 gagggcttca agtgggagcg cgtgatgaac ttcgaggacg gcggtctggt gaccgtgacc
     1621 caggactcct ccctgcagga cggcacgctg atctacaagg tgaagatgcg cggcaccaac
     1681 ttcccccccg acggccccgt aatgcagaag aagaccatgg gctgggaggc ctccaccgag
     1741 cgcctgtacc cccgcgacgg cgtgctgaag ggcgagatcc accaggccct gaagctgaag
     1801 gacggcggcc actacctggt ggagttcaag accatctaca tggccaagaa gcccgtgcaa
     1861 ctgcccggct actactacgt ggacaccaag ctggacatca cctcccacaa cgaggactac
     1921 accatcgtgg aacagtacga gcgctccgag ggccgccacc acctgttcct gtacggcatg
     1981 gacgagctgt acaagtccgg actcagatct cgagctcaag cttcgaattc tgcagtcgac
     2041 ggtaccgcgg gcccgggatc caccggatct agataactga tcataatcag ccataccaca
     2101 tttgtagagg ttttacttgc tttaaaaaac ctcccacacc tccccctgaa cctgaaacat
     2161 aaaatgaatg caattgttgt tgttaacttg tttattgcag cttataatgg ttacaaataa
     2221 agcaatagca tcacaaattt cacaaataaa gcattttttt cactgcattc tagttgtggt
     2281 ttgtccaaac tcatcaatgt atcttaacgc gtaaattgta agcgttaata ttttgttaaa
     2341 attcgcgtta aatttttgtt aaatcagctc attttttaac caataggccg aaatcggcaa
     2401 aatcccttat aaatcaaaag aatagaccga gatagggttg agtgttgttc cagtttggaa
     2461 caagagtcca ctattaaaga acgtggactc caacgtcaaa ggnnnnnnnn nnnnnnnnnn
     2521 nnnnnnnnnn nnnnnnnnnn nnnnnnnnnn ntnnnnnnnn nnnnnnnnnn nnnnnnnnnn
     2581 nnnnnnnnnn nnnnnnnnnn nnnnnnnnnn nnnnnnnnnn nnnnnnnnnn nnnnnnnnnn
     2641 nnngnnnnnn nnnnnnnnnn nnnnnnnnnn nnnnnnnnnn nnnnnnnnnn nnnnnnnnnn
     2701 nnnnnnnnnn nnnnnnnnnn nnnnnnnnnn nnnnnnnnnn nnnnnnnnnn nnnnnnnnnn
     2761 nnnnnnnnca ggtggcactt ttcggggaaa tgtgcgcgga acccctattt gtttattttt
     2821 ctaaatacat tcaaatatgt atccgctcat gagacaataa ccctgataaa tgcttcaata
     2881 atattgaaaa aggaagagtc ctgaggcgga aagaaccagc tgtggaatgt gtgtcagtta
     2941 gggtgtggaa agtccccagg ctccccagca ggcagaagta tgcaaagcat gcatctcaat
     3001 tagtcagcaa ccaggtgtgg aaagtcccca ggctccccag caggcagaag tatgcaaagc
     3061 atgcatctca attagtcagc aaccatagtc ccgcccctaa ctccgcccat cccgccccta
     3121 actccgccca gttccgccca ttctccgccc catggctgac taattttttt tatttatgca
     3181 gaggccgagg ccgcctcggc ctctgagcta ttccagaagt agtgaggagg cttttttgga
     3241 ggcctaggct tttgcaaaga tcgatcaaga gacaggatga ggatcgtttc gcatgattga
     3301 acaagatgga ttgcacgcag gttctccggc cgcttgggtg gagaggctat tcggctatga
     3361 ctgggcacaa cagacaatcg gctgctctga tgccgccgtg ttccggctgt cagcgcaggg
     3421 gcgcccggtt ctttttgtca agaccgacct gtccggtgcc ctgaatgaac tgcaagacga
     3481 ggcagcgcgg ctatcgtggc tggccacgac gggcgttcct tgcgcagctg tgctcgacgt
     3541 tgtcactgaa gcgggaaggg actggctgct attgggcgaa gtgccggggc aggatctcct
     3601 gtcatctcac cttgctcctg ccgagaaagt atccatcatg gctgatgcaa tgcggcggct
     3661 gcatacgctt gatccggcta cctgcccatt cgaccaccaa gcgaaacatc gcatcgagcg
     3721 agcacgtact cggatggaag ccggtcttgt cgatcaggat gatctggacg aagagcatca
     3781 ggggctcgcg ccagccgaac tgttcgccag gctcaaggcg agcatgcccg acggcgagga
     3841 tctcgtcgtg acccatggcg atgcctgctt gccgaatatc atggtggaaa atggccgctt
     3901 ttctggattc atcgactgtg gccggctggg tgtggcggac cgctatcagg acatagcgtt
     3961 ggctacccgt gatattgctg aagagcttgg cggcgaatgg gctgaccgct tcctcgtgct
     4021 ttacggtatc gccgctcccg attcgcagcg catcgccttc tatcgccttc ttgacgagtt
     4081 cttctgagcg ggactctggg gttcgaaatg accgaccaag cgacgcccaa cctgccatca
     4141 cgagatttcg attccaccgc cgccttctat gaaaggttgg gcttcggaat cgttttccgg
     4201 gacgccggct ggatgatcct ccagcgcggg gatctcatgc tggagttctt cgcccaccct
     4261 agggggaggc taactgaaac acggaaggag acaataccgg aaggaacccg cgctatgacg
     4321 gcaataaaaa gacagaataa aacgcacggt gttgggtcgt ttgttcataa acgcggggtt
     4381 cggtcccagg gctggcactc tgtcgatacc ccaccgagac cccattgggg ccaatacgcc
     4441 cgcgtttctt ccttttcccc accccacccc ccaagttcgg gtgaaggccc agggctcgca
     4501 gccaacgtcg gggcggcagg ccctgccata gcctcaggtt actcatatat actttagatt
     4561 gatttaaaac ttcattttta atttaaaagg atctaggtga agatcctttt tgataatctc
     4621 atgaccaaaa tcccttaacg tgagttttcg ttccactgag cgtcagaccc cgtagaaaag
     4681 atcaaaggat cttcttgaga tccttttttt ctgcgcgtaa tctgctgctt gcaaacaaaa
     4741 aaaccaccgc taccagcggt ggtttgtttg ccggatcaag agctaccaac tctttttccg
     4801 aaggtaactg gcttcagcag agcgcagata ccaaatactg ttcttctagt gtagccgtag
     4861 ttaggccacc acttcaagaa ctctgtagca ccgcctacat acctcgctct gctaatcctg
     4921 ttaccagtgg ctgctgccag tggcgataag tcgtgtctta ccgggttgga ctcaagacga
     4981 tagttaccgg ataaggcgca gcggtcgggc tgaacggggg gttcgtgcac acagcccagc
     5041 ttggagcgaa cgacctacac cgaactgaga tacctacagc gtgagctatg agaaagcgcc
     5101 acgcttcccg aagggagaaa ggcggacagg tatccggtaa gcggcagggt cggaacagga
     5161 gagcgcacga gggagcttcc agggggaaac gcctggtatc tttatagtcc tgtcgggttt
     5221 cgccacctct gacttgagcg tcgatttttg tgatgctcgt caggggggcg gagcctatgg
     5281 aaaaacgcca gcaacgcggc ctttttacgg ttcctggcct tttgctggcc ttttgctcac
     5341 atgttctttc ctgcgttatc ccctgattct gtggataacc gtattaccgc catgcattag
     5401 ttattaatag taatcaatta cggggtcatt agttcatagc cc
//
